>Addgene plasmid #203319 | hBCAM-M3 | addgene full sequence | sequence record 400884 | Addgene NGS Result
AATTAATTCTGTGGAATGTGTGTCAGTTAGGGTGTGGAAAGTCCCCAGGCTCCCCAGCAGGCAGAAGTAT
GCAAAGCATGCATCTCAATTAGTCAGCAACCAGGTGTGGAAAGTCCCCAGGCTCCCCAGCAGGCAGAAGT
ATGCAAAGCATGCATCTCAATTAGTCAGCAACCATAGTCCCGCCCCTAACTCCGCCCATCCCGCCCCTAA
CTCCGCCCAGTTCCGCCCATTCTCCGCCCCATGGCTGACTAATTTTTTTTATTTATGCAGAGGCCGAGGC
CGCCTCTGCCTCTGAGCTATTCCAGAAGTAGTGAGGAGGCTTTTTTGGAGGCCTAGGCTTTTGCAAAAAG
CTCCCGGGAGCTTGTATATCCATTTTCGGATCTGATCAAGAGACAGGATGAGGATCGTTTCGCATGATTG
AACAAGATGGATTGCACGCAGGTTCTCCGGCCGCTTGGGTGGAGAGGCTATTCGGCTATGACTGGGCACA
ACAGACAATCGGCTGCTCTGATGCCGCCGTGTTCCGGCTGTCAGCGCAGGGGCGCCCGGTTCTTTTTGTC
AAGACCGACCTGTCCGGTGCCCTGAATGAACTGCAGGACGAGGCAGCGCGGCTATCGTGGCTGGCCACGA
CGGGCGTTCCTTGCGCAGCTGTGCTCGACGTTGTCACTGAAGCGGGAAGGGACTGGCTGCTATTGGGCGA
AGTGCCGGGGCAGGATCTCCTGTCATCTCACCTTGCTCCTGCCGAGAAAGTATCCATCATGGCTGATGCA
ATGCGGCGGCTGCATACGCTTGATCCGGCTACCTGCCCATTCGACCACCAAGCGAAACATCGCATCGAGC
GAGCACGTACTCGGATGGAAGCCGGTCTTGTCGATCAGGATGATCTGGACGAAGAGCATCAGGGGCTCGC
GCCAGCCGAACTGTTCGCCAGGCTCAAGGCGCGCATGCCCGACGGCGAGGATCTCGTCGTGACCCATGGC
GATGCCTGCTTGCCGAATATCATGGTGGAAAATGGCCGCTTTTCTGGATTCATCGACTGTGGCCGGCTGG
GTGTGGCGGACCGCTATCAGGACATAGCGTTGGCTACCCGTGATATTGCTGAAGAGCTTGGCGGCGAATG
GGCTGACCGCTTCCTCGTGCTTTACGGTATCGCCGCTCCCGATTCGCAGCGCATCGCCTTCTATCGCCTT
CTTGACGAGTTCTTCTGAGCGGGACTCTGGGGTTCGAAATGACCGACCAAGCGACGCCCAACCTGCCATC
ACGAGATTTCGATTCCACCGCCGCCTTCTATGAAAGGTTGGGCTTCGGAATCGTTTTCCGGGACGCCGGC
TGGATGATCCTCCAGCGCGGGGATCTCATGCTGGAGTTCTTCGCCCACCCCAACTTGTTTATTGCAGCTT
ATAATGGTTACAAATAAAGCAATAGCATCACAAATTTCACAAATAAAGCATTTTTTTCACTGCATTCTAG
TTGTGGTTTGTCCAAACTCATCAATGTATCTTATCATGTCTGTATACCGTCGACCTCTAGCTAGAGCTTG
GCGTAATCATGGTCATAGCTGTTTCCTGTGTGAAATTGTTATCCGCTCACAATTCCACACAACATACGAG
CCGGAAGCATAAAGTGTAAAGCCTGGGGTGCCTAATGAGTGAGCTAACTCACATTAATTGCGTTGCGCTC
ACTGCCCGCTTTCCAGTCGGGAAACCTGTCGTGCCAGCTGCATTAATGAATCGGCCAACGCGCGGGGAGA
GGCGGTTTGCGTATTGGGCGCTCTTCCGCTTCCTCGCTCACTGACTCGCTGCGCTCGGTCGTTCGGCTGC
GGCGAGCGGTATCAGCTCACTCAAAGGCGGTAATACGGTTATCCACAGAATCAGGGGATAACGCAGGAAA
GAACATGTGAGCAAAAGGCCAGCAAAAGGCCAGGAACCGTAAAAAGGCCGCGTTGCTGGCGTTTTTCCAT
AGGCTCCGCCCCCCTGACGAGCATCACAAAAATCGACGCTCAAGTCAGAGGTGGCGAAACCCGACAGGAC
TATAAAGATACCAGGCGTTTCCCCCTGGAAGCTCCCTCGTGCGCTCTCCTGTTCCGACCCTGCCGCTTAC
CGGATACCTGTCCGCCTTTCTCCCTTCGGGAAGCGTGGCGCTTTCTCATAGCTCACGCTGTAGGTATCTC
AGTTCGGTGTAGGTCGTTCGCTCCAAGCTGGGCTGTGTGCACGAACCCCCCGTTCAGCCCGACCGCTGCG
CCTTATCCGGTAACTATCGTCTTGAGTCCAACCCGGTAAGACACGACTTATCGCCACTGGCAGCAGCCAC
TGGTAACAGGATTAGCAGAGCGAGGTATGTAGGCGGTGCTACAGAGTTCTTGAAGTGGTGGCCTAACTAC
GGCTACACTAGAAGAACAGTATTTGGTATCTGCGCTCTGCTGAAGCCAGTTACCTTCGGAAAAAGAGTTG
GTAGCTCTTGATCCGGCAAACAAACCACCGCTGGTAGCGGTGGTTTTTTTGTTTGCAAGCAGCAGATTAC
GCGCAGAAAAAAAGGATCTCAAGAAGATCCTTTGATCTTTTCTACGGGGTCTGACGCTCAGTGGAACGAA
AACTCACGTTAAGGGATTTTGGTCATGAGATTATCAAAAAGGATCTTCACCTAGATCCTTTTAAATTAAA
AATGAAGTTTTAAATCAATCTAAAGTATATATGAGTAAACTTGGTCTGACAGTTACCAATGCTTAATCAG
TGAGGCACCTATCTCAGCGATCTGTCTATTTCGTTCATCCATAGTTGCCTGACTCCCCGTCGTGTAGATA
ACTACGATACGGGAGGGCTTACCATCTGGCCCCAGTGCTGCAATGATACCGCGAGACCCACGCTCACCGG
CTCCAGATTTATCAGCAATAAACCAGCCAGCCGGAAGGGCCGAGCGCAGAAGTGGTCCTGCAACTTTATC
CGCCTCCATCCAGTCTATTAATTGTTGCCGGGAAGCTAGAGTAAGTAGTTCGCCAGTTAATAGTTTGCGC
AACGTTGTTGCCATTGCTACAGGCATCGTGGTGTCACGCTCGTCGTTTGGTATGGCTTCATTCAGCTCCG
GTTCCCAACGATCAAGGCGAGTTACATGATCCCCCATGTTGTGCAAAAAAGCGGTTAGCTCCTTCGGTCC
TCCGATCGTTGTCAGAAGTAAGTTGGCCGCAGTGTTATCACTCATGGTTATGGCAGCACTGCATAATTCT
CTTACTGTCATGCCATCCGTAAGATGCTTTTCTGTGACTGGTGAGTACTCAACCAAGTCATTCTGAGAAT
AGTGTATGCGGCGACCGAGTTGCTCTTGCCCGGCGTCAATACGGGATAATACCGCGCCACATAGCAGAAC
TTTAAAAGTGCTCATCATTGGAAAACGTTCTTCGGGGCGAAAACTCTCAAGGATCTTACCGCTGTTGAGA
TCCAGTTCGATGTAACCCACTCGTGCACCCAACTGATCTTCAGCATCTTTTACTTTCACCAGCGTTTCTG
GGTGAGCAAAAACAGGAAGGCAAAATGCCGCAAAAAAGGGAATAAGGGCGACACGGAAATGTTGAATACT
CATACTCTTCCTTTTTCAATATTATTGAAGCATTTATCAGGGTTATTGTCTCATGAGCGGATACATATTT
GAATGTATTTAGAAAAATAAACAAATAGGGGTTCCGCGCACATTTCCCCGAAAAGTGCCACCTGACGTCG
ACGGATCGGGAGATCTCCCGATCCCCTATGGTGCACTCTCAGTACAATCTGCTCTGATGCCGCATAGTTA
AGCCAGTATCTGCTCCCTGCTTGTGTGTTGGAGGTCGCTGAGTAGTGCGCGAGCAAAATTTAAGCTACAA
CAAGGCAAGGCTTGACCGACAATTGCATGAAGAATCTGCTTAGGGTTAGGCGTTTTGCGCTGCTTCGCGA
TGTACGGGCCAGATATACGCGTTGACATTGATTATTGACTAGTTATTAATAGTAATCAATTACGGGGTCA
TTAGTTCATAGCCCATATATGGAGTTCCGCGTTACATAACTTACGGTAAATGGCCCGCCTGGCTGACCGC
CCAACGACCCCCGCCCATTGACGTCAATAATGACGTATGTTCCCATAGTAACGCCAATAGGGACTTTCCA
TTGACGTCAATGGGTGGAGTATTTACGGTAAACTGCCCACTTGGCAGTACATCAAGTGTATCATATGCCA
AGTACGCCCCCTATTGACGTCAATGACGGTAAATGGCCCGCCTGGCATTATGCCCAGTACATGACCTTAT
GGGACTTTCCTACTTGGCAGTACATCTACGTATTAGTCATCGCTATTACCATGGTGATGCGGTTTTGGCA
GTACATCAATGGGCGTGGATAGCGGTTTGACTCACGGGGATTTCCAAGTCTCCACCCCATTGACGTCAAT
GGGAGTTTGTTTTGGCACCAAAATCAACGGGACTTTCCAAAATGTCGTAACAACTCCGCCCCATTGACGC
AAATGGGCGGTAGGCGTGTACGGTGGGAGGTCTATATAAGCAGAGCTCTCTGGCTAACTAGAGAACCCAC
TGCTTACTGGCTTATCGAAATTAATACGACTCACTATAGGGAGACCCAAGCTTGGTACCGAGCTCGGATC
CACTAGTAACGGCCGCCAGTGTGCTGGAATTCATGGGGCTTCCCAGGCTGGTCTGCGCCTTCTTGCTCGC
CGCCTGCTGCTGCTGTCCTCGCGTCGCGGGTGTGCCCGGAGAGGCTGAGCAGCCTGCGCCTGAGCTGGTG
GAGGTGGAAGTGGGCAGCACAGCCCTTCTGAAGTGCGGCCTCTCCCAGTCCCAAGGCAACCTCAGCCATG
TCGACTGGTTTTCTGTCCACAAGGAGAAGCGGACGCTCATCTTCCGTGTGCGCCAGGGCCAGGGCCAGAG
CGAACCTGGGGAGTACGAGCAGCGGCTCAGCCTCCAGGACAGAGGGGCTACTCTGGCCCTGACTCAAGTC
ACCCCCCAAGACGAGCGCATCTTCTTGTGCCAGGGCAAGCGCCCTCGGTCCCAGGAGTACCGCATCCAGC
TCCGCGTCTACAAAGCTCCGGAGGAGCCAAACATCCAGGTCAACCCCCTGGGCATCCCTGTGAACAGTAA
GGAGCCTGAGGAGGTCGCTACCTGTGTAGGGAGGAACGGGTACCCCATTCCTCAAGTCATCTGGTACAAG
AATGGCCGGCCTCTGAAGGAGGAGAAGAACCGGGTCCACATTCAGTCGTCCCAGACTGTGGAGTCGAGTG
GTTTGTACACCTTGCAGAGTATTCTGAAGGCACAGCTGGTTAAAGAAGACAAAGATGCCCAGTTTTACTG
TGAGCTCAACTACCGGCTGCCCAGTGGGAACCACATGAAGGAGTCCAGGGAAGTCACCGTCCCTGTTTTC
TACCCGACAGAAAAAGTGTGGCTGGAAGTGGAGCCCGTGGGAATGCTGAAGGAAGGGGACCGCGTGGAAA
TCAGGTGTTTGGCTGATGGCAACCCTCCACCACACTTCAGCATCAGCAAGCAGAACCCCAGCACCAGGGA
GGCAGAGGAAGAGACAACCAACGACAACGGGGTCCTGGTGCTGGAGCCTGCCCGGAAGGAACACAGTGGG
CGCTATGAATGTCAGGGCCTGGACTTGGACACCATGATATCGCTGCTGAGTGAACCCCTGGAGCTCAGCG
AGGAGAAGGTGCTTTCCTTACCTCTAAACAGCAGTGCAGTCGTGAACTGCTCCGTGCACGGCCTGCCCAC
CCCTGCCCTACGCTGGACCAAGGACTCCACTCCCCTGGGCGATGGCCCCATGCTGTCGCTCAGTTCTATC
ACCTTCGATTCCAATGGCACCTACGTATGTGAGGCCTCCCTGCCCACAGTCCCGGTCCTCAGCCGCACCC
AGAACTTCACGCTGCTGGTCCAAGGCTCGCCAGAGCTAAAGACAGCGGAAATAGAGCCCAAGGCAGATGG
CAGCTGGAGGGAAGGAGACGAAGTCACACTCATCTGCTCTGCCCGCGGCCATCCAGACCCCAAACTCAGC
TGGAGCCAATTGGGGGGCAGCCCCGCAGAGCCAATCCCCGGACGGCAGGGTTGGGTGAGCAGCTCTCTGA
CCCTGAAAGTGACCAGCGCCCTGAGCCGCGATGGCATCTCCTGTGAAGCCTCCAACCCCCACGGGAACAA
GCGCCATGTCTTCCACTTCGGCACCGTGAGCCCCCAGACCTCCCAGGCTGGAGTGGCCGTCATGGCCGTG
GCCGTCAGCGTGGGCCTCCTGCTCCTCGTCGTTGCTGTCTTCTACTGCGTGAGACGCAAAGGGGGCCCCT
GCTGCCGCCAGCGGCGGGAGAAGGGGGCTCCGCCGCCAGGGGAGCCAGGGCTGAGCCACTCGGGGTCGGA
GCAACCAGAGCAGACCGGCCTTCTCATGGGAGGTGCCTCCGGAGGAGCCAGGGGTGGCAGCGGGGGCTTC
GGAGACGAGTGCACGCGTACGCGGCCGCTCGAGCAGAAACTCATCTCAGAAGAGGATCTGGCAGCAAATG
ATATCCTGGATTACAAGGATGACGACGATAAGGTTTAAACTCGAGCATGCATCTAGAGGGCCCTATTCTA
TAGTGTCACCTAAATGCTAGAGCTCGCTGATCAGCCTCGACTGTGCCTTCTAGTTGCCAGCCATCTGTTG
TTTGCCCCTCCCCCGTGCCTTCCTTGACCCTGGAAGGTGCCACTCCCACTGTCCTTTCCTAATAAAATGA
GGAAATTGCATCGCATTGTCTGAGTAGGTGTCATTCTATTCTGGGGGGTGGGGTGGGGCAGGACAGCAAG
GGGGAGGATTGGGAAGACAATAGCAGGCATGCTGGGGATGCGGTGGGCTCTATGGCTTCTGAGGCGGAAA
GAACCAGCTGGGGCTCTAGGGGGTATCCCC
[124 nt withheld, positions 6891-7014]
C
[91 nt withheld, positions 7016-7106]
A
[49 nt withheld, positions 7108-7156]
CCTTTGACGTTGGAGTCCACGTTCTTT
[37 nt withheld, positions 7184-7220]
ACCCTATCTCGGTCTATTCTTTTGATTTATAAGGGATTTTGCCGATTTCGGCCTATTGGTTAAAAAATGA
GCTGATTTAACAAAAATTTAACGCG
Features (pLannotate 1.2.2; 22 found; start..end, strand, type, name):
     18..347     +  promoter       SV40 promoter: SV40 enhancer and early promoter
    414..1205    +  CDS            neo: KKA2_KLEPN - Also known as kan, nptII. Experimental evidence at protein level: Swiss-Prot protein existence level 1. Resistance to kanamycin, neomycin, paromomycin, ribostamycin, butirosin and gentamicin B. From Klebsiella pneumoniae.
   1229..1387    +  CDS            ble (fragment): BLE_KLEPN - Experimental evidence at protein level: Swiss-Prot protein existence level 1. Binding protein with a strong affinity to the bleomycin family of antibiotics. Binds to CL990; an antimitotic-antibiotic compound. From Klebsiella pneumoniae.
   1382..1503    +  polyA_signal   SV40 poly(A) signal: SV40 polyadenylation signal
   1576..1592    -  protein_bind   lac operator: The lac repressor binds to the lac operator to inhibit transcription in E. coli. This inhibition can be relieved by adding lactose or isopropyl-β-D-thiogalactopyranoside (IPTG). lac repressor encoded by lacI
   1600..1630    -  promoter       lac promoter: promoter for the E. coli lac operon
   1645..1666    -  protein_bind   CAP binding site: CAP binding activates transcription in the presence of cAMP. E. coli catabolite activator protein
   1679..1771    -  CDS            lacI (fragment): lac repressor; lacI; The lac repressor binds to the lac operator to inhibit transcription in E. coli. This inhibition can be relieved by adding lactose or isopropyl-β-D-thiogalactopyranoside (IPTG).
   1954..2542    -  rep_origin     ori: high-copy-number ColE1/pMB1/pBR322/pUC origin of replication
   2713..3573    -  CDS            AmpR: β-lactamase; bla; confers resistance to ampicillin, carbenicillin, and related antibiotics
   3574..3678    -  promoter       AmpR promoter: bla
   3737..3789    -  misc_feature   bom (fragment): basis of mobility region from pBR322
   3944..4323    +  enhancer       CMV enhancer: human cytomegalovirus immediate early enhancer
   4324..4527    +  promoter       CMV promoter: human cytomegalovirus (CMV) immediate early promoter
   4523..4556    +  LTR            5' LTR (truncated) (fragment): truncated 5' long terminal repeat (LTR) from HIV-1
   4572..4590    +  promoter       T7 promoter: promoter for bacteriophage T7 RNA polymerase
   4653..6422    +  CDS            MCAM (fragment): MUC18_HUMAN - Also known as MUC18. Experimental evidence at protein level: Swiss-Prot protein existence level 1. Plays a role in cell adhesion, and in cohesion of the endothelial monolayer at intercellular junctions in vascular tissue. Its expression may allow melanoma cells to interact with cellular elements of the vascular system, thereby enhancing hematogeneous tumor spread. Could be an adhesion molecule active in neural crest cells during embryonic development. Acts as surface receptor that triggers tyrosine phosphorylation of FYN and PTK2/FAK1, and a transient increase in the intracellula
   6519..6543    +  CDS            3xFLAG (fragment): three tandem FLAG® epitope tags
   6577..6595    -  promoter       SP6 promoter: promoter for bacteriophage SP6 RNA polymerase
   6621..6845    +  polyA_signal   bGH poly(A) signal: bovine growth hormone polyadenylation signal
   6849..6870    +  promoter       SV40 promoter (fragment): SV40 enhancer and early promoter
   6891..4       +  rep_origin     f1 ori (across the origin) (sequence partly withheld): f1 bacteriophage origin of replication; arrow indicates direction of (+) strand synthesis
