[The description below was written by a language model from this plasmid's Addgene catalogue record and pLannotate feature annotations shown in this document.]
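Description:
hBCAM-M3 is a mammalian expression plasmid built on the pCMV6 backbone (partly derived from a commercial vector) for overexpressing a chimeric cell-surface protein made from two human immunoglobulin-superfamily adhesion molecules, BCAM and MCAM (MUC18). According to the record, the insert joins the Ig V1–C1 domains of MUC18 to the Ig-like C2–C3 domains of BCAM, was assembled by Gibson cloning, and carries a C-terminal FLAG epitope. The depositor notes a G341E substitution in the insert. The automated annotation labels the roughly 1.8 kb open reading frame only as an MCAM fragment and does not separately call a BCAM portion, so the exact domain boundaries cannot be read from the feature table. A short FLAG match lies just downstream of the coding region.

Expression is driven by the CMV immediate-early enhancer and promoter and terminated by the bovine growth hormone polyadenylation signal. T7 and SP6 promoters flank the insert. A short match annotated as a truncated HIV-1 LTR fragment next to the CMV promoter is probably an annotation artefact rather than a viral element. A separate SV40 early promoter drives the neomycin phosphotransferase gene, followed by a ble fragment and an SV40 poly(A) signal, which would permit G418 selection of stable transfectants. In bacteria the plasmid replicates at high copy from a ColE1/pUC-type origin and is selected with ampicillin through β-lactamase; an f1 origin is also present. The stated purpose is overexpression of BCAM–MCAM chimeras. The associated work concerns antibodies and their surface targets in ovarian cancer, so domain-swap constructs like this one would suit localising antibody binding regions, though the record does not say so explicitly.
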