Addgene plasmid #203319: hBCAM-M3
Purpose: Overexpression of BCAM-MCAM chimeras
Depositing lab: William Hahn. Depositing organization: Dana-Farber Cancer Institute. Publication: Discovery of antibodies and cognate surface targets for ovarian cancer by surface profiling. Schrofelbauer B, Kimes PK, Hauke P, Reid CE, Shao K, Hill SJ, Irizarry R, Hahn WC. Proc Natl Acad Sci U S A. 2023 Jan 3;120(1):e2206751120. doi: 10.1073/pnas.2206751120. Epub 2022 Dec 27. PubMed 36574667.
Backbone
  Vector backbone: pCMV6
  Vector type: Mammalian Expression
Growth in bacteria
  Bacterial resistance: Ampicillin, 100 μg/mL
  Growth temperature: 37°C
  Growth strain: DH5alpha
  Copy number: High Copy
Gene/Insert
  Gene/Insert name: hBCAM/hMUC18
  Species: H. sapiens (human)
  Mutation: IgG V1-C1 of hMuc18 fused to Ig like C2-C3 of hBCAM
  Tag / fusion protein: Flag (DYKDDDK) (C terminal on insert)
  Cloning method: Gibson Cloning
Resource information
  A portion of this plasmid was derived from a plasmid made by: Origene
Terms and licenses: Academic/Nonprofit Terms; Industry Terms: Not Available to Industry
Depositor comments: A G341E mutation in the insert is present.
How to cite: hBCAM-M3 was a gift from William Hahn (Addgene plasmid # 203319 ; http://n2t.net/addgene:203319 ; RRID:Addgene_203319)
